>Addgene plasmid #208384 | Lenti-sgRNA-Cre-GpNLuc-sgmMRE11 | addgene full sequence | sequence record 412477 | Addgene NGS Result
AAGATCAGTTGGGTGCACGAGTGGGTTACATCGAACTGGATCTCAACAGCGGTAAGATCCTTGAGAGTTT
TCGCCCCGAAGAACGTTTTCCAATGATGAGCACTTTTAAAGTTCTGCTATGTGGCGCGGTATTATCCCGT
ATTGACGCCGGGCAAGAGCAACTCGGTCGCCGCATACACTATTCTCAGAATGACTTGGTTGAGTACTCAC
CAGTCACAGAAAAGCATCTTACGGATGGCATGACAGTAAGAGAATTATGCAGTGCTGCCATAACCATGAG
TGATAACACTGCGGCCAACTTACTTCTGACAACGATCGGAGGACCGAAGGAGCTAACCGCTTTTTTGCAC
AACATGGGGGATCATGTAACTCGCCTTGATCGTTGGGAACCGGAGCTGAATGAAGCCATACCAAACGACG
AGCGTGACACCACGATGCCTGTAGCAATGGCAACAACGTTGCGCAAACTATTAACTGGCGAACTACTTAC
TCTAGCTTCCCGGCAACAATTAATAGACTGGATGGAGGCGGATAAAGTTGCAGGACCACTTCTGCGCTCG
GCCCTTCCGGCTGGCTGGTTTATTGCTGATAAATCTGGAGCCGGTGAGCGTGGGTCTCGCGGTATCATTG
CAGCACTGGGGCCAGATGGTAAGCCCTCCCGTATCGTAGTTATCTACACGACGGGGAGTCAGGCAACTAT
GGATGAACGAAATAGACAGATCGCTGAGATAGGTGCCTCACTGATTAAGCATTGGTAACTGTCAGACCAA
GTTTACTCATATATACTTTAGATTGATTTAAAACTTCATTTTTAATTTAAAAGGATCTAGGTGAAGATCC
TTTTTGATAATCTCATGACCAAAATCCCTTAACGTGAGTTTTCGTTCCACTGAGCGTCAGACCCCGTAGA
AAAGATCAAAGGATCTTCTTGAGATCCTTTTTTTCTGCGCGTAATCTGCTGCTTGCAAACAAAAAAACCA
CCGCTACCAGCGGTGGTTTGTTTGCCGGATCAAGAGCTACCAACTCTTTTTCCGAAGGTAACTGGCTTCA
GCAGAGCGCAGATACCAAATACTGTTCTTCTAGTGTAGCCGTAGTTAGGCCACCACTTCAAGAACTCTGT
AGCACCGCCTACATACCTCGCTCTGCTAATCCTGTTACCAGTGGCTGCTGCCAGTGGCGATAAGTCGTGT
CTTACCGGGTTGGACTCAAGACGATAGTTACCGGATAAGGCGCAGCGGTCGGGCTGAACGGGGGGTTCGT
GCACACAGCCCAGCTTGGAGCGAACGACCTACACCGAACTGAGATACCTACAGCGTGAGCTATGAGAAAG
CGCCACGCTTCCCGAAGGGAGAAAGGCGGACAGGTATCCGGTAAGCGGCAGGGTCGGAACAGGAGAGCGC
ACGAGGGAGCTTCCAGGGGGAAACGCCTGGTATCTTTATAGTCCTGTCGGGTTTCGCCACCTCTGACTTG
AGCGTCGATTTTTGTGATGCTCGTCAGGGGGGCGGAGCCTATGGAAAAACGCCAGCAACGCGGCCTTTTT
ACGGTTCCTGGCCTTTTGCTGGCCTTTTGCTCACATGTTCTTTCCTGCGTTATCCCCTGATTCTGTGGAT
AACCGTATTACCGCCTTTGAGTGAGCTGATACCGCTCGCCGCAGCCGAACGACCGAGCGCAGCGAGTCAG
TGAGCGAGGAAGCGGAAGAGCGCCCAATACGCAAACCGCCTCTCCCCGCGCGTTGGCCGATTCATTAATG
CAGCTGGCACGACAGGTTTCCCGACTGGAAAGCGGGCAGTGAGCGCAACGCAATTAATGTGAGTTAGCTC
ACTCATTAGGCACCCCAGGCTTTACACTTTATGCTTCCGGCTCGTATGTTGTGTGGAATTGTGAGCGGAT
AACAATTTCACACAGGAAACAGCTATGACCATGATTACGCCAAGCTCTAGCTAGAGGTCGACGGTATACA
GACATGATAAGATACATTGATGAGTTTGGACAAACCACAACTAGAATGCAGTGAAAAAAATGCTTTATTT
GTGAAATTTGTGATGCTATTGCTTTATTTGTAACCATTATAAGCTGCAATAAACAAGTTGGGGTGGGCGA
AGAACTCCAGCATGAGATCCCCGCGCTGGAGGATCATCCAGCCGGCGTCCCGGAAAACGATTCCGAAGCC
CAACCTTTCATAGAAGGCGGCGGTGGAATCGAAATCTCGTAGCACGTGTCAGTCCTGCTCCTCGGCCACG
AAGTGCACGCAGTTGCCGGCCGGGTCGCGCAGGGCGAACTCCCGCCCCCACGGCTGCTCGCCGATCTCGG
TCATGGCCGGCCCGGAGGCGTCCCGGAAGTTCGTGGACACGACCTCCGACCACTCGGCGTACAGCTCGTC
CAGGCCGCGCACCCACACCCAGGCCAGGGTGTTGTCCGGCACCACCTGGTCCTGGACCGCGCTGATGAAC
AGGGTCACGTCGTCCCGGACCACACCGGCGAAGTCGTCCTCCACGAAGTCCCGGGAGAACCCGAGCCGGT
CGGTCCAGAACTCGACCGCTCCGGCGACGTCGCGCGCGGTGAGCACCGGAACGGCACTGGTCAACTTGGC
CATGGTTTAGTTCCTCACCTTGTCGTATTATACTATGCCGATATACTATGCCGATGATTAATTGTCAACA
CGTGCTGATCAGATCCGAAAATGGATATACAAGCTCCCGGGAGCTTTTTGCAAAAGCCTAGGCCTCCAAA
AAAGCCTCCTCACTACTTCTGGAATAGCTCAGAGGCAGAGGCGGCCTCGGCCTCTGCATAAATAAAAAAA
ATTAGTCAGCCATGGGGCGGAGAATGGGCGGAACTGGGCGGAGTTAGGGGCGGGATGGGCGGAGTTAGGG
GCGGGACTATGGTTGCTGACTAATTGAGATGCATGCTTTGCATACTTCTGCCTGCTGGGGAGCCTGGGGA
CTTTCCACACCTGGTTGCTGACTAATTGAGATGCATGCTTTGCATACTTCTGCCTGCTGGGGAGCCTGGG
GACTTTCCACACCCTAACTGACACACATTCCACAGAATTAATTCGCGTTAAATTTTTGTTAAATCAGCTC
ATTTTTTAACCAATAGGCCGAAATCGGCAAAATCCCTTATAAATCAAAAGAATAGACCGAGATAGGGT
[37 nt withheld, positions 3149-3185]
AAAGAACGTGGACTCCAACGTCAAAGG
[49 nt withheld, positions 3213-3261]
T
[91 nt withheld, positions 3263-3353]
G
[124 nt withheld, positions 3355-3478]
GGGGATACCCCCTAGAGCCCCAGCTGGTTCTTTCCGCCTCAGAAGCCATAGAGCCCACCGCATCCCCAGC
ATGCCTGCTATTGTCTTCCCAATCCTCCCCCTTGCTGTCCTGCCCCACCCCACCCCCCAGAATAGAATGA
CACCTACTCAGACAATGCGATGCAATTTCCTCATTTTATTAGGAAAGGACAGTGGGAGTGGCACCTTCCA
GGGTCAAGGAAGGCACGGGGGAGGGGCAAACAACAGATGGCTGGCAACTAGAAGGCACAGTCGAGGCTGA
TCAGCGGGTTTAAACGGGCCCTGCTAGAGATTTTCCACACTGACTAAAAGGGTCTGAGGGATCTCTAGTT
ACCAGAGTCACACAACAGACGGGCACACACTACTTGAAGCACTCAAGGCAAGCTTTATTGAGGCTTAAGC
AGTGGGTTCCCTAGTTAGCCAGAGAGCTCCCAGGCTCAGATCTGGTCTAACCAGAGAGACCCAGTACAAG
CAAAAAGCAGATCTTGTCTTCGTTGGGAGTGAATTAGCCCTTCCAGTCCCCCCTTTTCTTTTAAAAAGTG
GCTAAGATCTACAGCTGCCTTGTAAGTCATTGGTCTTAAAGTCGACGCGGGGAGGCGGCCCAAAGGGAGA
TCCGACTCGTCTGAGGGCGAAGGCGAAGACGCGGAAGAGGCCGCAGAGCCGGCAGCAGGCCGCGGGAAGG
AAGGTCCGCTGGATTGAGGGCCGAAGGGACGTAGCAGAAGGACGTCCCGCGCAGAATCCAGGTGGCAACA
CAGGCGAGCAGCCAAGGAAAGGACGATGATTTCCCCGACAACACCACGGAATTGTCAGTGCCCAACAGCC
GAGCCCCTGTCCAGCAGCGGGCAAGGCAGGCGGCGATGAGTTCCGCCGTGGCAATAGGGAGGGGGAAAGC
GAAAGTCCCGGAAAGGAGCTGACAGGTGGTGGCAATGCCCCAACCAGTGGGGGTTGCGTCAGCAAACACA
GTGCACACCACGCCACGTTGCCTGACAACGGGCCACAACTCCTCATAAAGAGACAGCAACCAGGATTTAT
ACAAGGAGGAGAAAATGAAAGCCATACGGGAAGCAATAGCATGATACAAAGGCATTAAAGCAGCGTATCC
ACATAGCGTAAAAGGAGCAACATAGTTAAGAATACCAGTCAATCTTTCACAAATTTTGTAATCCAGAGGT
TGATTGTCGACTTAACGCGTTTACGCCAGAATGCGTTCGCACAGCCGCCAGCCGGTCACTCCGTTGATGG
TTACTCGGAACAGCAGGGAGCCGTCGGGGTTGATCAGGCGCTCGTCGATAATTTTGTTGCCGTTCCACAG
GGTCCCTGTTACAGTGATCTTTTTGCCGTCGAACACGGCGATGCCTTCATACGGCCGTCCGAAATAGTCG
ATCATGTTCGGCGTAACCCCGTCGATTACCAGTGTGCCATAGTGCAGGATCACCTTAAAGTGATGATCAT
CCACAGGGTACACCACCTTAAAAATTTTTTCGATCTGGCCCATTTGGTCGCCGCTCAGACCTTCATACGG
GATGATGACATGGATGTCGATCTTCAGCCCATTTTCACCGCTCAGGACAATCCTTTGGATCGGAGTTACG
GACACCCCGAGATTCTGAAACAAACTGGACACACCTCCCTGTTCAAGGACTTGGTCCAGGTTGTAGCCGG
CTGTCTGTCGCCAGTCCCCAACGAAATCTTCGAGTGTGAAGACCATACCTCCGGAGATATCCTTGTACAG
CTCGTCCATGCCGAGAGTGATCCCGGCGGCGGTCACGAACTCCAGCAGGACCATGTGATCGCGCTTCTCG
TTGGGGTCTTTGCTCAGGGCGGACTGGGTGCTCAGGTAGTGGTTGTCGGGCAGCAGCACGGGGCCGTCGC
CGATGGGGGTGTTCTGCTGGTAGTGGTCGGCGAGCTGCACGCTGCCGTCCTCGATGTTGTGGCGGATCTT
GAAGTTCACCTTGATGCCGTTCTTCTGCTTGTCGGCCATGATATAGACGTTGTGGCTGTTGTAGTTGTAC
TCCAGCTTGTGCCCCAGGATGTTGCCGTCCTCCTTGAAGTCGATGCCCTTCAGCTCGATGCGGTTCACCA
GGGTGTCGCCCTCGAACTTCACCTCGGCGCGGGTCTTGTAGTTGCCGTCGTCCTTGAAGAAGATGGTGCG
CTCCTGGACGTAGCCTTCGGGCATGGCGGACTTGAAGAAGTCGTGCTGCTTCATGTGGTCGGGGTAGCGG
CTGAAGCACTGCACGCCGTAGGTCAGGGTGGTCACGAGGGTGGGCCAGGGCACGGGCAGCTTGCCGGTGG
TGCAGATGAACTTCAGGGTCAGCTTGCCGTAGGTGGCATCGCCCTCGCCCTCGCCGGACACGCTGAACTT
GTGGCCGTTTACGTCGCCGTCCAGCTCGACCAGGATGGGCACCACCCCGGTGAACAGCTCCTCGCCCTTG
CTCACCATCGGTCCAGGATTCTCTTCGACATCTCCGGCTTGTTTCAGCAGAGAGAAGTTTGTTGCATCGC
CATCTTCCAGCAGGCGCACCATTGCCCCTGTTTCACTATCCAGGTTACGGATATAGTTCATGACAATATT
TACATTGGTCCAGCCACCAGCTTGCATGATCTCCGGTATTGAAACTCCAGCGCGGGCCATATCTCGCGCG
GCTCCGACACGGGCACTGTGTCCAGACCAGGCCAGGTATCTCTGACCAGAGTCATCCTTAGCGCCGTAAA
TCAATCGATGAGTTGCTTCAAAAATCCCTTCCAGGGCGCGAGTTGATAGCTGGCTGGTGGCAGATGGCGC
GGCAACACCATTTTTTCTGACCCGGCAAAACAGGTAGTTATTCGGATCATCAGCTACACCAGATACGGAA
ATCCATCGCTCGACCAGTTTAGTTACCCCCAGGCTAAGTGCCTTCTCTACACCTGCGGTGCTAACCAGCG
TTTTCGTTCTGCCAATATGGATTAACATTCTCCCACCGTCAGTACGTGAGATATCTTTAACCCTGATCCT
GGCAATTTCGGCTATACGTAACAGGGTGTTATAAGCAATCCCCAGAAATGCCAGATTACGTATATCCTGG
CAGCGATCGCTATTTTCCATGAGTGAACGAACCTGGTCGAAATCAGTGCGTTCGAACGCTAGAGCCTGTT
TTGCACGTTCACCGGCATCAACGTTTTCTTTTCGGATCCGCCGCATAACCAGTGAAACAGCATTGCTGTC
ACTTGGTCGTGGCAGCCCGGACCGACGATGAAGCATGTTTAGCTGGCCCAAATGTTGCTGGATAGTTTTT
ACTGCCAGACCGCGCGCCTGAAGATATAGAAGATAATCGCGAACATCTTCAGGTTCTGCGGGAAACCATT
TCCGGTTATTCAACTTGCACCATGCCGCCCACGACCGGCAAACGGACTGAAGCATTTTCCAGGTATGCTC
AGAAAACGCCTGGCGATCCCTGAACATGTCCATCAGGTTCTTGCGAACCTCATCACTCGTTGCATCGACC
GGTAATGCAGGCAAATTTTGGTGTACGGTCAGTAAATTGGACACCTTCCTCTTCTTCTTGGGCATGGTAG
ATCCTCTAGAACCGGTCCTGTGTTCTGGCGGCAAACCCGTTGCGAAAAAGAACGTTCACGGCGACTACTG
CACTTATATACGGTTCTCCCCCACCCTCGGGAAAAAGGCGGAGCCAGTACACGACATCACTTTCCCAGTT
TACCCCGCGCCACCTTCTCTAGGCACCGGATCAATTGCCGACCCCTCCCCCCAACTTCTCGGGGACTGTG
GGCGATGTGCGCTCTGCCCACTGACGGGCACCGGAGCCAATTCCCACTCCTTTCAAGACCTAGCTAGCGA
ATTCAAAAAAGCACCGACTCGGTGCCACTTTTTCAAGTTGATAACGGACTAGCCTTATTTTAACTTGCTA
TTTCTAGCTCTAAAACGCCTCGAGTAGTGATCTCCACGGTGTTTCGTCCTTTCCACAAGATATATAAAGC
CAAGAAATCGAAATACTTTCAAGTTACGGTAAGCATATGATAGTCCATTTTAAAACATAATTTTAAAACT
GCAAACTACCCAAGAAATTATTACTTTCTACGTCACGTATTTTGTACTAATATCTTTGTGTTTACAGTCA
AATTAATTCTAATTATCTCTCTAACAGCCTTGTATCGTATATGCAAATATGAAGGAATCATGGGAAATAG
GCCCTCGGTACCTTAATTAACCAAACTGGATCTCTGCTGTCCCTGTAATAAACCCGAAAATTTTGAATTT
TTGTAATTTGTTTTTGTAATTCTTTAGTTTGTATGTCTGTTGCTATTATGTCTACTATTCTTTCCCCTGC
ACTGTACCCCCCAATCCCCCCTTTTCTTTTAAAATTGTGGATGAATACTGCCATTTGTCTGCAGAATTGG
CGCACGCAGTGCCGATCCGTTCACTAATCGAATGGATCTGTCTCTGTCTCTCTCTCCACCTTCTTCTTCT
ATTCCTTCGGGCCTGTCGGGTCCCCTCGGGGTTGGGAGGTGGGTCTGAAACGATAATGGTGAATATCCCT
GCCTAACTCTATTCACTATAGAAAGTACAGCAAAAACTATTCTTAAACCTACCAAGCCTCCTACTATCAT
TATGAATAATTTTATATACCACAGCCAATTTGTTATGTTAAACCAATTCCACAAACTTGCCCATTTATCT
AATTCCAATAATTCTTGTTCATTCTTTTCTTGCTGGTTTTGCGATTCTTCAATTAAGGAGTGTATTAAGC
TTGTGTAATTGTTAATTTCTCTGTCCCACTCCATCCAGGTCGTGTGATTCCAAATCTGTTCCAGAGATTT
ATTACTCCAACTAGCATTCCAAGGCACAGCAGTGGTGCAAATGAGTTTTCCAGAGCAACCCCAAATCCCC
AGGAGCTGTTGATCCTTTAGGTATCTTTCCACAGCCAGGATTCTTGCCTGGAGCTGCTTGATGCCCCAGA
CTGTGAGTTGCAACAGATGCTGTTGCGCCTCAATAGCCCTCAGCAAATTGTTCTGCTGCTGCACTATACC
AGACAATAATTGTCTGGCCTGTACCGTCAGCGTCATTGACGCTGCGCCCATAGTGCTTCCTGCTGCTCCC
AAGAACCCAAGGAACAAAGCTCCTATTCCCACTGCTCTTTTTTCTCTCTGCACCACTCTTCTCTTTGCCT
TGGTGGGTGCTACTCCTAATGGTTCAATTTTTACTACTTTATATTTATATAATTCACTTCTCCAATTGTC
CCTCATATCTCCTCCTCCAGGTCTGAAGATCAGCGGCCGCTTGCTGTGCGGTGGTCTTACTTTTGTTTTG
CTCTTCCTCTATCTTGTCTAAAGCTTCCTTGGTGTCTTTTATCTCTATCCTTTGATGCACACAATAGAGG
GTTGCTACTGTATTATATAATGATCTAAGTTCTTCTGATCCTGTCTGAAGGGATGGTTGTAGCTGTCCCA
GTATTTGTCTACAGCCTTCTGATGTTTCTAACAGGCCAGGATTAACTGCGAATCGTTCTAGCTCCCTGCT
TGCCCATACTATATGTTTTAATTTATATTTTTTCTTTCCCCCTGGCCTTAACCGAATTTTTTCCCATCGC
GATCTAATTCTCCCCCGCTTAATACTGACGCTCTCGCACCCATCTCTCTCCTTCTAGCCTCCGCTAGTCA
AAATTTTTGGCGTACTCACCAGTCGCCGCCCCTCGCCTCTTGCCGTGCGCGCTTCAGCAAGCCGAGTCCT
GCGTCGAGAGAGCTCCTCTGGTTTCCCTTTCGCTTTCAAGTCCCTGTTCGGGCGCCACTGCTAGAGATTT
TCCACACTGACTAAAAGGGTCTGAGGGATCTCTAGTTACCAGAGTCACACAACAGACGGGCACACACTAC
TTGAAGCACTCAAGGCAAGCTTTATTGAGGCTTAAGCAGTGGGTTCCCTAGTTAGCCAGAGAGCTCCCAG
GCTCAGATCTGGTCTAACCAGAGAGACCCAGTACAGGCAAAACGCGCTGCTTATATAGACCTCCCACCGT
ACACGCCTACCGCCCATTTGCGTCAATGGGGCGGAGTTGTTACGACATTTTGGAAAGTCCCGTTGATTTT
GGTGCCAAAACAAACTCCCATTGACGTCAATGGGGTGGAGACTTGGAAATCCCCGTGAGTCAAACCGCTA
TCCACGCCCATTGATGTACTGCCAAAACCGCATCACCATGGTAATAGCGATGACTAATACGTAGATGTAC
TGCCAAGTAGGAAAGTCCCATAAGGTCATGTACTGGGCATAATGCCAGGCGGGCCATTTACCGTCATTGA
CGTCAATAGGGGGCGTACTTGGCATATGATACACTTGATGTACTGCCAAGTGGGCAGTTTACCGTAAATA
CTCCACCCATTGACGTCAATGGAAAGTCCCTATTGGCGTTACTATGGGAACATACGTCATTATTGACGTC
AATGGGCGGGGGTCGTTGGGCGGTCAGCCAGGCGGGCCATTTACCGTAAGTTATGTAACGCGGAACTCCA
TATATGGGCTATGAACTAATGACCCCGTAATTGATTACTATTAATAACTAGTCAATAATCAATGTCAACG
CGTATATCTGGCCCGTACATCGCGAAGCAGCGCAAAACGCCTAACCCTAAGCAGATTCTTCATGCAATTG
TCGGTCAAGCCTTGCCTTGTTGTAGCTTAAATTTTGCTCGCGCACTACTCAGCGACCTCCAACACACAAG
CAGGGAGCAGATACTGGCTTAACTATGCGGCATCAGAGCAGATTGTACTGAGAGTGCACCATAGGGGATC
GGGAGATCTCCCGATCCGTCGACGTCAGGTGGCACTTTTCGGGGAAATGTGCGCGGAACCCCTATTTGTT
TATTTTTCTAAATACATTCAAATATGTATCCGCTCATGAGACAATAACCCTGATAAATGCTTCAATAATA
TTGAAAAAGGAAGAGTATGAGTATTCAACATTTCCGTGTCGCCCTTATTCCCTTTTTTGCGGCATTTTGC
CTTCCTGTTTTTGCTCACCCAGAAACGCTGGTGAAAGTAAAAGATGCTG
Features (pLannotate 1.2.2; 34 found; start..end, strand, type, name):
    929..1517    +  rep_origin     ori: high-copy-number ColE1/pMB1/pBR322/pUC origin of replication
   1700..1792    +  CDS            lacI (fragment): lac repressor; lacI; The lac repressor binds to the lac operator to inhibit transcription in E. coli. This inhibition can be relieved by adding lactose or isopropyl-β-D-thiogalactopyranoside (IPTG).
   1805..1826    +  protein_bind   CAP binding site: CAP binding activates transcription in the presence of cAMP. E. coli catabolite activator protein
   1841..1871    +  promoter       lac promoter: promoter for the E. coli lac operon
   1879..1895    +  protein_bind   lac operator: The lac repressor binds to the lac operator to inhibit transcription in E. coli. This inhibition can be relieved by adding lactose or isopropyl-β-D-thiogalactopyranoside (IPTG). lac repressor encoded by lacI
   1968..2089    -  polyA_signal   SV40 poly(A) signal: SV40 polyadenylation signal
   2084..2209    -  CDS            ble (fragment): BLE_KLEPN - Experimental evidence at protein level: Swiss-Prot protein existence level 1. Binding protein with a strong affinity to the bleomycin family of antibiotics. Binds to CL990; an antimitotic-antibiotic compound. From Klebsiella pneumoniae.
   2219..2593    -  CDS            BleoR: antibiotic-binding protein; Sh ble from Streptoalloteichus hindustanus; confers resistance to bleomycin, phleomycin, and Zeocin™
   2612..2659    -  promoter       EM7 promoter: synthetic bacterial promoter&nbsp
   2707..3036    -  promoter       SV40 promoter: SV40 enhancer and early promoter
   3050..3478    -  rep_origin     f1 ori (sequence partly withheld): f1 bacteriophage origin of replication; arrow indicates direction of (+) strand synthesis
   3499..3520    -  promoter       SV40 promoter (fragment): SV40 enhancer and early promoter
   3524..3748    -  polyA_signal   bGH poly(A) signal: bovine growth hormone polyadenylation signal
   3780..4013    -  LTR            3' LTR (ΔU3): self-inactivating 3' long terminal repeat (LTR) from HIV-1
   4015..4034    -  misc_feature   cPPT/CTS (fragment): central polypurine tract and central termination sequence of HIV-1
   4085..4673    -  misc_feature   WPRE: woodchuck hepatitis virus posttranscriptional regulatory element
   4689..5204    -  CDS            Nluc: NanoLuc® luciferase human codon-optimized
   5220..5936    -  CDS            EGFP: EGFP is a basic (constitutively fluorescent) green fluorescent protein published in 1996, derived from Aequorea victoria. It is reported to be a rapidly-maturing weak dimer with moderate acid sensitivity.
   5994..7021    -  CDS            Cre (fragment): site-specific recombinase Cre is a site-specific recombinase from bacteriophage P1. Recombination occurs at loxP sequences.
   7066..7277    -  promoter       EF-1α core promoter: core promoter for human elongation factor EF-1α
   7303..7321    -  CDS            small t antigen (fragment): SV40 (simian virus 40) small t antigen
   7339..7414    -  misc_RNA       gRNA scaffold: guide RNA scaffold for the Streptococcus pyogenes CRISPR/Cas9 system
   7444..7684    -  promoter       U6 promoter: RNA polymerase III promoter for human U6 snRNA
   7735..7852    -  misc_feature   cPPT/CTS: central polypurine tract and central termination sequence of HIV-1
   7902..8002    -  CDS            Rev (fragment): human immunodeficiency virus 1 (HIV-1) Rev protein; rev; enhances nuclear export of unspliced and incompletely spliced viral mRNAs
   8379..8612    -  misc_feature   RRE: The Rev response element (RRE) of HIV-1 allows for Rev-dependent mRNA export from the nucleus to the cytoplasm.
   8758..9121    -  CDS            HIV-1 gag (fragment): gag protein from human immunodeficiency virus 1; gag
   9105..9230    -  misc_feature   HIV-1 Ψ: packaging signal of human immunodeficiency virus type 1
   9277..9457    -  LTR            5' LTR (truncated): truncated 5' long terminal repeat (LTR) from HIV-1
   9475..9674    -  promoter       CMV promoter: human cytomegalovirus (CMV) immediate early promoter
   9675..10054   -  enhancer       CMV enhancer: human cytomegalovirus immediate early enhancer
  10209..10261   +  misc_feature   bom (fragment): basis of mobility region from pBR322
  10320..10424   +  promoter       AmpR promoter: bla
  10425..758     +  CDS            AmpR (across the origin): β-lactamase; bla; confers resistance to ampicillin, carbenicillin, and related antibiotics
