[The description below was written by a language model from this plasmid's Addgene catalogue record and pLannotate feature annotations shown in this document.]
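Description:
Lenti-sgRNA-Cre-GpNLuc-sgmMRE11 is a third-generation-style, self-inactivating HIV-1 lentiviral transfer plasmid built on the LentiCRISPR V2-Cre-NLuc backbone. In bacteria it is maintained through a high-copy ColE1/pUC origin and selected with ampicillin (AmpR). An f1 origin is also present. Outside the proviral region sits an SV40/EM7-driven BleoR cassette with an SV40 poly(A) signal, which would not be packaged into virus. The viral genome is transcribed from a CMV enhancer/promoter fused to a truncated 5' LTR. It carries the Ψ packaging signal, a partial gag fragment, the RRE, the cPPT/CTS, a WPRE and a ΔU3 3' LTR followed by a bGH poly(A) signal.

The payload has two expression units. A human U6 promoter drives a guide RNA joined to the S. pyogenes gRNA scaffold. The guide targets mouse Mre11a, but its sequence is not specified in the record. Downstream, an EF-1α core promoter drives Cre recombinase followed by EGFP and NanoLuc; the EGFP and NanoLuc presumably correspond to the GpNLuc fusion reporter, giving both fluorescent and bioluminescent readout. How Cre is linked to the reporter is not annotated.

The catalogue purpose line says the vector expresses Cas9, yet the feature table of the full sequence shows no Cas9 coding sequence, and both the plasmid name and the annotations indicate Cre in that position. The design therefore fits delivery into mouse cells or tissues that carry Cre-dependent alleles, and Cas9 would have to be supplied separately. In that setting it would combine Cre-mediated recombination, Mre11 targeting and luciferase/GFP tracking of transduced cells. The associated publication concerns MRE11 and cGAS in tumorigenesis.
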