Addgene plasmid #208384: Lenti-sgRNA-Cre-GpNLuc-sgmMRE11
Purpose: Lentiviral vector expressing Cas9, GpNLuc, and sgRNA targeting murine MRE11 gene.
Depositing lab: Gaorav Gupta. Depositing organization: University of North Carolina at Chapel Hill. Publication: MRE11 liberates cGAS from nucleosome sequestration during tumorigenesis. Cho MG, Kumar RJ, Lin CC, Boyer JA, Shahir JA, Fagan-Solis K, Simpson DA, Fan C, Foster CE, Goddard AM, Lerner LM, Ellington SW, Wang Q, Wang Y, Ho AY, Liu P, Perou CM, Zhang Q, McGinty RK, Purvis JE, Gupta GP. Nature. 2024 Jan 10. doi: 10.1038/s41586-023-06889-6. PubMed 38200309.
Backbone
  Vector backbone: LentiCRISPR V2-Cre-NLuc
  Vector type: Mammalian Expression, Lentiviral, Luciferase
Growth in bacteria
  Bacterial resistance: Ampicillin, 100 μg/mL
  Growth temperature: 37°C
  Growth strain: NEB Stable
  Copy number: High Copy
Gene/Insert
  Gene/Insert name: sgMRE11
  gRNA/shRNA sequence: Unspecified
  Species: M. musculus (mouse)
  Mutation: WT
  Entrez Gene: Mre11a (a.k.a. Mre11, Mre11b)
  Cloning method: Gibson Cloning
  Sequencing primers: 5′ Unknown
Terms and licenses: Academic/Nonprofit Terms; Industry Terms: Not Available to Industry
How to cite: Lenti-sgRNA-Cre-GpNLuc-sgmMRE11 was a gift from Gaorav Gupta (Addgene plasmid # 208384 ; http://n2t.net/addgene:208384 ; RRID:Addgene_208384)
